>Addgene plasmid #63493 | pFusB3-8 | depositor partial sequence | sequence record 105504 | pFUSB3_ACT
AGTCTTAAGCGTCTCATGGCCTGACCCCGGACCAAGTGGTGGCTATCGCCAGCAACATTGGCGGCAAGCA
AGCGCTCGAAACGGTGCAGCGGCTGTTGCCGGTGCTGTGCCAGGACCATGGCCTGACTCCGGACCAAGTG
GTGGCTATCGCCAGCCACGATGGCGGCAAGCAAGCGCTCGAAACGGTGCAGCGGCTGTTGCCGGTGCTGT
GCCAGGACCATGGCCTGACCCCGGACCAAGTGGTGGCTATCGCCAGCAACGGTGGCGGCAAGCAAGCGCT
CGAAACGGTGCAGCGGCTGTTGCCGGTGCTGTGCCAGGACCATGGCCTGACCCCGGACCAAGTGGTGGCT
ATCGAGACGTC
