>Addgene plasmid #63493 | pFusB3-8 | depositor partial sequence | sequence record 105505 | FusB3
CGTCTCATGGCCTGACCCCGGACCAAGTGGTGGCTATCGAGACCGGCGCCGCTACAGGGCGCGTCCCATT
CGCCATTCAGGCTGCGCAACTGTTGGGAAGGGCGATCGGTGCGGGCCTCTTCGCTATTACGCCAGCTGGC
GAAAGGGGGATGTGCTGCAAGGCGATTAAGTTGGGTAACGCCAGGGTTTTCCCAGTCACGACGTTGTAAA
ACGACGGCCAGTGAGCGCGCGTAATACGACTCACTATAGGGCGAATTGGGTACCGGGCCCCCCCTCGAGG
TCCTCCAGCTTTTGTTCCCTTTAGTGAGGGTTAATTGCGCGCTTGGCGTAATCATGGTCATAGCTGTTTC
CTGTGTGAAATTGTTATCCGCTCACAATTCCACACAACATACGAGCCGGAAGCATAAAGTGTAAAGCCTG
GGGTGCCTAATGAGTGAGCTAACTCACATTAATTGCGTTGCGCTCACTGCCCGCTTTCCACCGGTGGTCT
CGCCAGGACCATGGCCTGACCCCGGACCAAGTGGTGGCTATCGAGACGTCTAGACCAGCCAGGACAGAAA
TGCCTCGACTTCGCTGCTACCCAAGGTTGCCGGGTGACGCACACCGTGGAAACGGATGAAGGCACGAACC
CAGTGGACATAAGCCTGTTCGGTTCGTAAGCTGTAATGCAAGTAGCGTATGCGCTCACGCAACTGGTCCA
GAACCTTGACCGAACGCAGCGGTGGTAACGGCGCAGTGGCGGTTTTCATGGCTTGTTATGACTGTTTTTT
TGGGGTACAGTCTATGCCTCGGGCATCCAAGCAGCAAGCGCGTTACGCCGTGGGTCGATGTTTGATGTTA
TGGAGCAGCAACGATGTTACGCAGCAGGGCAGTCGCCCTAAAACAAAGTTAAACATTATGAGGGAAGCGG
TGATCGCCGAAGTATCGACTCAACTATCAGAGGTAGTTGGCGTCATCGAGCGCCATCTCGAACCGACGTT
GCTGGCCGTACATTTGTACGGCTCCGCAGTGGATGGCGGCCTGAAGCCACACAGTGATATTGATTTGCTG
GTTACGGTGACCGTAAGGCTTGATGAAACAACGCGGCGAGCTTTGATCAACGACCTTTTGGAAACTTCGG
CTTCCCCTGGAGAGAGCGAGATTCTCCGCGCTGTAGAAGTCACCATTGTTGTGCACGACGACATCATTCC
GTGGCGTTATCCAGCTAAGCGCGAACTGCAATTTGGAGAATGGCAGCGCAATGACATTCTTGCAGGTATC
TTCGAGCCAGCCACGATCGACATTGATCTGGCTATCTTGCTGACAAAAGCAAGAGAACATAGCGTTGCCT
TGGTAGGTCCAGCGGCGGAGGAACTCTTTGATCCGGTTCCTGAACAGGATCTATTTGAGGCGCTAAATGA
AACCTTAACGCTATGGAACTCGCCGCCCGACTGGGCTGGCGATGAGCGAAATGTAGTGCTTACGTTGTCC
CGCATTTGGTACAGCGCAGTAACCGGCAAAATCGCGCCGAAGGATGTCGCTGCCGACTGGGCAATGGAGC
GCCTGCCGGCCCAGTATCAGCCCGTCATACTTGAAGCTAGACAGGCTTATCTTGGACAAGAAGAAGATCG
CTTGGCCTCGCGCGCAGATCAGTTGGAAGAATTTGTCCACTACGTGAAAGGCGAGATCACCAAGGTAGTC
GGCAAATAACCCTCGAGCCACCCATGACCAAAATCCCTTAACGTGAGTTACGCGTCGTTCCACTGAGCGT
CAGACCCCGTAGAAAAGATCAAAGGATCTTCTTGAGATCCTTTTTTTCTGCGCGTAATCTGCTGCTTGCA
AACAAAAAAACCACCGCTACCAGCGGTGGTTTGTTTGCCGGATCAAGAGCTACCAACTCTTTTTCCGAAG
GTAACTGGCTTCAGCAGAGCGCAGATACCAAATACTGTCCTTCTAGTGTAGCCGTAGTTAGGCCACCACT
TCAAGAACTCTGTAGCACCGCCTACATACCTCGCTCTGCTAATCCTGTTACCAGTGGCTGCTGCCAGTGG
CGATAAGTCGTGTCTTACCGGGTTGGACTCAAGACGATAGTTACCGGATAAGGCGCAGCGGTCGGGCTGA
ACGGGGGGTTCGTGCACACAGCCCAGCTTGGAGCGAACGACCTACACCGAACTGAGATACCTACAGCGTG
AGCATTGAGAAAGCGCCACGCTTCCCGAAGGGAGAAAGGCGGACAGGTATCCGGTAAGCGGCAGGGTCGG
AACAGGAGAGCGCACGAGGGAGCTTCCAGGGGGAAACGCCTGGTATCTTTATAGTCCTGTCGGGTTTCGC
CACCTCTGACTTGAGCGTCGATTTTTGTGATGCTCGTCAGGGGGGCGGAGCCTATGGAAAAACGCCAGCA
ACGCGGCCTTTTTACGGTTCCTGGCCTTTTGCTGGCCTTTTGCTCACATGTTCTTTCCTGCGTTATCCCC
TGATTCTGTGGATAACCGTATTACCGCCTTTGAGTGAGCTGATACCGCTCGCCGCAGCCGAACGACCGAG
CGCAGCGAGTCAGTGAGCGAGGAAGCGGAAGAGCGCCCAATACGCAAACCGCCTCTCCCCGCGCGTTGGC
CGATTCATTAATGCAGCTGGCACGACAGGTTTCCCGACTGGAAAGCGGGCAGTGAGCGCAACGCAATTAA
TACGCGTACCGCTAGCCAGGAAGAGTTTGTAGAAACGCAAAAAGGCCATCCGTCAGGATGGCCTTCTGCT
TAGTTTGATGCCTGGCAGTTTATGGCGGGCGTCCTGCCCGCCACCCTCCGGGCCGTTGCTTCACAACGTT
CAAATCCGCTCCCGGCGGATTTGTCCTACTCAGGAGAGCGTTCACCGACAAACAACAGATAAAACGAAAG
GCCCAGTCTTCCGACTGAGCCTTTCGTTTTATTTGATGCCTGGCAGTTCCCTACTCTCGCGTTAACGCTA
GCATGGATGTTTTCCCAGTCACGACGTTGTAAAACGACGGCCAGTCTTAAG
