>Addgene plasmid #63493 | pFusB3-8 | addgene partial sequence | sequence record 116443 | pCR8_R1 5'-cgaaccgaacaggcttatgt-3'
GGTGTGCGTCACCCGGCAACCTTGGGTAGCAGCGAAGTCGAGGCATTTCTGTCCTGGCTGGTCTAGACGT
CTCGATAGCCACCACTTGGTCCGGGGTCAGGCCATGGTCCTGGCACAGCACCGGCAACAGCCGCTGCACC
GTTTCGAGCGCTTGCTTGCCGCCACCGTTGCTGGCGATAGCCACCACTTGGTCCGGGGTCAGGCCATGGT
CCTGGCACAGCACCGGCAACAGCCGCTGCACCGTTTCGAGCGCTTGCTTGCCGCCATCGTGGCTGGCGAT
AGCCACCACTTGGTCCGGAGTCAGGCCATGGTCCTGGCACAGCACCGGCAACAGCCGCTGCACCGTTTCG
AGCGCTTGCTTGCCGCCAATGTTGCTGGCGATAGCCACCACTTGGTCCGGGGTCAGGCCATGAGACGCTT
AAGACTGGCCGTCGTTTTACAACGTCGTGACTGGGAAAACATCCATGCTAGCGTTAACGCGAGAGTAGGG
AACTGCCAGGCATCAAATAAAACGAAAGGCTCAGTCGGAAGACTGGGCCTTTCGTTTTATCTGTTGTTTG
TCGGTGAACGCTCTCCTGAGTAGGACAAATCCGCCGGGAGCGGATTTGAACGTTGTGAAGCAACGGCCCG
GAGGGTGGCGGGCAGGACGCCCGCCATAAACTGCCAGGCATCAAACTAAGCAGAAGGCCATCCTGACGGA
TGGCCTTTTTGCGTTTCTACAAACTCTTCCTGGCTAGCGGTACGCGTATTAATTGCGTTGCGCTCACTG
