[The description below was written by a language model from this plasmid's Addgene catalogue record.]
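Description:
pFusB3-8 is a bacterial library plasmid from the FusX system, a kit designed for rapid one-step assembly of TALE repeat arrays. It is built on the FusB3 backbone (about 3 kb without the insert), is maintained at high copy number in E. coli, and is selected with spectinomycin. The record does not list the origin of replication or any other backbone features. The pCR8-named sequencing primers hint at a pCR8-type cloning vector, though this is not stated outright.

The insert is a synthetic trimer of TALE repeat modules carrying the repeat-variable diresidues NI, HD and NG, also recorded as B3_ACT. Under the standard TALE code, NI recognises adenine, HD cytosine and NG thymine, so this unit specifies the trinucleotide ACT. According to the stated purpose, it supplies RVD positions 13 to 15 of the final array. The trimer was cloned using BsaI sites at both ends, which were destroyed in the process, as is typical of Golden Gate-style cloning with type IIS enzymes that cut outside their recognition sequences. No promoter, tag or reporter is recorded, which fits its role as an intermediate part donor rather than an expression construct.

In use, pFusB3-8 would be chosen when the target DNA sequence reads ACT at positions 13 to 15. It would then be combined with the corresponding trimer plasmids for the other positions and a receiving TALEN backbone to produce a complete custom TALE nuclease for genome editing. The record does not describe the enzymes or the destination vector used in that final assembly step.
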