Addgene plasmid #63493: pFusB3-8
Purpose: Encodes RVD positions 13-15 in TALEN assembly
Depositing lab: Stephen Ekker. Depositing organization: Mayo Foundation for Medical Education and Research. Publication: FusX: A rapid one-step TALE assembly system for genome science. Ma AC, McNulty MS, Tanya PL, Jarryd CM, Martinez-Galvez G, Argue DP, Lee HB, Urban MD, Bullard CE, Blackburn PR, Man TK, Clark KJ, Ekker SC. Hum Gene Ther. 2016 Jun;27(6):451-63. doi: 10.1089/hum.2015.172 PubMed 26854857.
Backbone
  Vector backbone: FusB3
  Backbone size w/o insert (bp): 2991
  Vector type: TALEN
Growth in bacteria
  Bacterial resistance: Spectinomycin, 50 μg/mL
  Growth temperature: 37°C
  Growth strain: DH5alpha
  Copy number: High Copy
Gene/Insert
  Gene/Insert name: NI HD NG (alt name: B3_ACT)
  Species: Synthetic
  Mutation: none
  Cloning method: Restriction Enzyme; 5′ cloning site BsaI (destroyed during cloning); 3′ cloning site BsaI (destroyed during cloning)
  Sequencing primers: 5′ pCR8_F1; 3′ pCR8_R1
Terms and licenses: Academic/Nonprofit Terms; Industry Terms: Not Available to Industry
How to cite: pFusB3-8 was a gift from Stephen Ekker (Addgene plasmid # 63493 ; http://n2t.net/addgene:63493 ; RRID:Addgene_63493)
